Addgene plasmid #164541: GP758
Purpose: Expresses Sstr3-FLAG-Ub
Depositing lab: Gregory Pazour. Depositing organization: University of Massachusetts, Worcester. Publication: Ubiquitin links smoothened to intraflagellar transport to regulate Hedgehog signaling. Desai PB, Stuck MW, Lv B, Pazour GJ. J Cell Biol. 2020 Jul 6;219(7). pii: 151798. doi: 10.1083/jcb.201912104. PubMed 32435793.
Backbone
  Vector backbone: Phage lentivirus
  Vector type: Lentiviral
  Selectable markers: Blasticidin
Growth in bacteria
  Bacterial resistance: Ampicillin, 100 μg/mL
  Growth temperature: 37°C
  Growth strain: NEB Stable
  Copy number: High Copy
Gene/Insert
  Gene/Insert name: Somatostatin receptor type 3
  Species: M. musculus (mouse)
  Mutation: WT
  Entrez Gene: Sstr3 (a.k.a. Smstr-3, Smstr3, sst3)
  Promoter: CMV
  Tag / fusion protein: FLAG-Ub (C terminal on insert)
  Cloning method: Gibson Cloning
Terms and licenses: Academic/Nonprofit Terms; Industry Terms: Not Available to Industry
How to cite: GP758 was a gift from Gregory Pazour (Addgene plasmid # 164541 ; http://n2t.net/addgene:164541 ; RRID:Addgene_164541)
