[The description below was written by a language model from this plasmid's Addgene catalogue record and pLannotate feature annotations shown in this document.]
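Description:
GP758 is a 9,028-nt lentiviral transfer plasmid built on a pHAGE-type ("Phage lentivirus") HIV-1-derived backbone and designed to express mouse somatostatin receptor type 3 (Sstr3) fused at its C terminus to a FLAG epitope and ubiquitin. In bacteria it is maintained through a high-copy ColE1/pUC origin and selected with ampicillin via the β-lactamase gene. The annotated viral elements include truncated HIV-1 LTR sequences flanking the cassette, the Ψ packaging signal with an adjoining gag fragment, the Rev response element for Rev-dependent nuclear export of the genomic RNA, and the cPPT/CTS, which aids nuclear import of the reverse-transcribed genome. No packaging or envelope genes are annotated, apart from short gag, rev and nef fragments, so these functions must be supplied in trans to make virus.

The payload is driven by the human CMV immediate-early enhancer and promoter. The wild-type Sstr3 coding sequence is followed in the same orientation by a 3xFLAG tag and a ubiquitin unit annotated as human UBC, matching the recorded Sstr3-FLAG-Ub fusion. An EMCV IRES then directs translation of blasticidin S deaminase from the same transcript, so blasticidin-resistant transduced mammalian cells should also express the fusion. A WPRE downstream of the cassette enhances transcript stability and expression.

Sstr3 is a G protein-coupled receptor, and attaching ubiquitin directly to its tail gives a constitutively ubiquitin-tagged version detectable by FLAG. The associated publication concerns ubiquitin linking Smoothened to intraflagellar transport in Hedgehog signaling, suggesting the construct tests how ubiquitin affects receptor trafficking, although the record itself states only that it expresses the fusion.
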