Features (pLannotate 1.2.2; 27 found; start..end, strand, type, name):
    571..681     +  CDS            nef (fragment): NEF_SIVS4 - Experimental evidence at protein level: Swiss-Prot protein existence level 1. Interferes with TCR signaling from the cell membrane. Interacts with CD247/TCRZ (TCR zeta chain) and exert potent down- regulation of cell surface TCR/CD3 complexes. From Simian immunodeficiency virus (isolate F236/smH4) (SIV-sm) (Simian immunodeficiency virus sooty mangabey monkey).
    724..904     +  LTR            5' LTR (truncated): truncated 5' long terminal repeat (LTR) from HIV-1
   1037..1141    +  promoter       AmpR promoter: bla
   1142..2002    +  CDS            AmpR: β-lactamase; bla; confers resistance to ampicillin, carbenicillin, and related antibiotics
   2173..2761    +  rep_origin     ori: high-copy-number ColE1/pMB1/pBR322/pUC origin of replication
   2944..2998    +  CDS            lacI (fragment): lac repressor; lacI; The lac repressor binds to the lac operator to inhibit transcription in E. coli. This inhibition can be relieved by adding lactose or isopropyl-β-D-thiogalactopyranoside (IPTG).
   3004..3097    +  rep_origin     SV40 ori (fragment): SV40 origin of replication
   3122..3159    +  CDS            lacI (fragment): lac repressor; lacI; The lac repressor binds to the lac operator to inhibit transcription in E. coli. This inhibition can be relieved by adding lactose or isopropyl-β-D-thiogalactopyranoside (IPTG).
   3172..3193    +  protein_bind   CAP binding site: CAP binding activates transcription in the presence of cAMP. E. coli catabolite activator protein
   3208..3238    +  promoter       lac promoter: promoter for the E. coli lac operon
   3246..3262    +  protein_bind   lac operator: The lac repressor binds to the lac operator to inhibit transcription in E. coli. This inhibition can be relieved by adding lactose or isopropyl-β-D-thiogalactopyranoside (IPTG). lac repressor encoded by lacI
   3296..3379    +  polyA_signal   SV40 poly(A) signal (fragment): SV40 polyadenylation signal
   3546..3875    +  CDS            nef (fragment): NEF_HV1BR - Experimental evidence at protein level: Swiss-Prot protein existence level 1. Extracellular Nef protein targets CD4(+) T-lymphocytes for apoptosis by interacting with CXCR4 surface receptors (PubMed:14990729). From Human immunodeficiency virus type 1 group M subtype B (isolate BRU/LAI) (HIV-1).
   3923..4180    +  LTR            5' LTR (truncated): truncated 5' long terminal repeat (LTR) from HIV-1
   4227..4352    +  misc_feature   HIV-1 Ψ: packaging signal of human immunodeficiency virus type 1
   4336..4674    +  CDS            HIV-1 gag (fragment): gag protein from human immunodeficiency virus 1; gag
   4849..5082    +  misc_feature   RRE: The Rev response element (RRE) of HIV-1 allows for Rev-dependent mRNA export from the nucleus to the cytoplasm.
   5459..5559    +  CDS            Rev (fragment): human immunodeficiency virus 1 (HIV-1) Rev protein; rev; enhances nuclear export of unspliced and incompletely spliced viral mRNAs
   5607..5724    +  misc_feature   cPPT/CTS: central polypurine tract and central termination sequence of HIV-1
   5776..6079    +  enhancer       CMV enhancer: human cytomegalovirus immediate early enhancer
   6080..6283    +  promoter       CMV promoter: human cytomegalovirus (CMV) immediate early promoter
   6376..7659    +  CDS            Sstr3: SSR3_MOUSE - Also known as Smstr3. Experimental evidence at transcript level: Swiss-Prot protein existence level 2. Receptor for somatostatin-14 and -28. This receptor is coupled via pertussis toxin sensitive G proteins to inhibition of adenylyl cyclase. From Mus musculus (Mouse).
   7669..7734    +  CDS            3xFLAG: three tandem FLAG® epitope tags, followed by an enterokinase cleavage site
   7768..7995    +  CDS            ubiquitin: human ubiquitin C; Homo sapiens UBC
   8018..8603    +  misc_feature   IRES2: internal ribosome entry site (IRES) of the encephalomyocarditis virus (EMCV)
   8604..9002    +  CDS            BSD: blasticidin S deaminase; Aspergillus terreus BSD; confers resistance to blasticidin
   9016..576     +  misc_feature   WPRE (across the origin): woodchuck hepatitis virus posttranscriptional regulatory element
>Addgene plasmid #164541 | GP758 | addgene full sequence | sequence record 325337 | Addgene NGS Result
ATTACAAAATTTGTGAAAGATTGACTGGTATTCTTAACTATGTTGCTCCTTTTACGCTATGTGGATACGC
TGCTTTAATGCCTTTGTATCATGCTATTGCTTCCCGTATGGCTTTCATTTTCTCCTCCTTGTATAAATCC
TGGTTGCTGTCTCTTTATGAGGAGTTGTGGCCCGTTGTCAGGCAACGTGGCGTGGTGTGCACTGTGTTTG
CTGACGCAACCCCCACTGGTTGGGGCATTGCCACCACCTGTCAGCTCCTTTCCGGGACTTTCGCTTTCCC
CCTCCCTATTGCCACGGCGGAACTCATCGCCGCCTGCCTTGCCCGCTGCTGGACAGGGGCTCGGCTGTTG
GGCACTGACAATTCCGTGGTGTTGTCGGGGAAATCATCGTCCTTTCCTTGGCTGCTCGCCTGTGTTGCCA
CCTGGATTCTGCGCGGGACGTCCTTCTGCTACGTCCCTTCGGCCCTCAATCCAGCGGACCTTCCTTCCCG
CGGCCTGCTGCCGGCTCTGCGGCCTCTTCCGCGTCTTCGCCTTCGCCCTCAGACGAGTCGGATCTCCCTT
TGGGCCGCCTCCCCGCCTGGTACCTTTAAGACCAATGACTTACAAGGCAGCTGTAGATCTTAGCCACTTT
TTAAAAGAAAAGGGGGGACTGGAAGGGCTAATTCACTCCCAACGAAGACAAGATCACCTGCAGGACAGGC
GCGCCCTGCTTTTTGCTTGTACTGGGTCTCTCTGGTTAGACCAGATCTGAGCCTGGGAGCTCTCTGGCTA
ACTAGGGAACCCACTGCTTAAGCCTCAATAAAGCTTGCCTTGAGTGCTTCAAGTAGTGTGTGCCCGTCTG
TTGTGTGACTCTGGTAACTAGAGATCCCTCAGACCCTTTTAGTCAGTGTGGAAAATCTCTAGCACCCGGG
CGATTAAGGAAAGGGCTAGATCATTCTTGAAGACGAAAGGGCCTCGTGATACGCCTATTTTTATAGGTTA
ATGTCATGATAATAATGGTTTCTTAGACGTCAGGTGGCACTTTTCGGGGAAATGTGCGCGGAACCCCTAT
TTGTTTATTTTTCTAAATACATTCAAATATGTATCCGCTCATGAGACAATAACCCTGATAAATGCTTCAA
TAATATTGAAAAAGGAAGAGTATGAGTATTCAACATTTCCGTGTCGCCCTTATTCCCTTTTTTGCGGCAT
TTTGCCTTCCTGTTTTTGCTCACCCAGAAACGCTGGTGAAAGTAAAAGATGCTGAAGATCAGTTGGGTGC
ACGAGTGGGTTACATCGAACTGGATCTCAACAGCGGTAAGATCCTTGAGAGTTTTCGCCCCGAAGAACGT
TTTCCAATGATGAGCACTTTTAAAGTTCTGCTATGTGGCGCGGTATTATCCCGTGTTGACGCCGGGCAAG
AGCAACTCGGTCGCCGCATACACTATTCTCAGAATGACTTGGTTGAGTACTCACCAGTCACAGAAAAGCA
TCTTACGGATGGCATGACAGTAAGAGAATTATGCAGTGCTGCCATAACCATGAGTGATAACACTGCGGCC
AACTTACTTCTGACAACGATCGGAGGACCGAAGGAGCTAACCGCTTTTTTGCACAACATGGGGGATCATG
TAACTCGCCTTGATCGTTGGGAACCGGAGCTGAATGAAGCCATACCAAACGACGAGCGTGACACCACGAT
GCCTGTAGCAATGGCAACAACGTTGCGCAAACTATTAACTGGCGAACTACTTACTCTAGCTTCCCGGCAA
CAATTAATAGACTGGATGGAGGCGGATAAAGTTGCAGGACCACTTCTGCGCTCGGCCCTTCCGGCTGGCT
GGTTTATTGCTGATAAATCTGGAGCCGGTGAGCGTGGGTCTCGCGGTATCATTGCAGCACTGGGGCCAGA
TGGTAAGCCCTCCCGTATCGTAGTTATCTACACGACGGGGAGTCAGGCAACTATGGATGAACGAAATAGA
CAGATCGCTGAGATAGGTGCCTCACTGATTAAGCATTGGTAACTGTCAGACCAAGTTTACTCATATATAC
TTTAGATTGATTTAAAACTTCATTTTTAATTTAAAAGGATCTAGGTGAAGATCCTTTTTGATAATCTCAT
GACCAAAATCCCTTAACGTGAGTTTTCGTTCCACTGAGCGTCAGACCCCGTAGAAAAGATCAAAGGATCT
TCTTGAGATCCTTTTTTTCTGCGCGTAATCTGCTGCTTGCAAACAAAAAAACCACCGCTACCAGCGGTGG
TTTGTTTGCCGGATCAAGAGCTACCAACTCTTTTTCCGAAGGTAACTGGCTTCAGCAGAGCGCAGATACC
AAATACTGTTCTTCTAGTGTAGCCGTAGTTAGGCCACCACTTCAAGAACTCTGTAGCACCGCCTACATAC
CTCGCTCTGCTAATCCTGTTACCAGTGGCTGCTGCCAGTGGCGATAAGTCGTGTCTTACCGGGTTGGACT
CAAGACGATAGTTACCGGATAAGGCGCAGCGGTCGGGCTGAACGGGGGGTTCGTGCACACAGCCCAGCTT
GGAGCGAACGACCTACACCGAACTGAGATACCTACAGCGTGAGCTATGAGAAAGCGCCACGCTTCCCGAA
GGGAGAAAGGCGGACAGGTATCCGGTAAGCGGCAGGGTCGGAACAGGAGAGCGCACGAGGGAGCTTCCAG
GGGGAAACGCCTGGTATCTTTATAGTCCTGTCGGGTTTCGCCACCTCTGACTTGAGCGTCGATTTTTGTG
ATGCTCGTCAGGGGGGCGGAGCCTATGGAAAAACGCCAGCAACGCGGCCTTTTTACGGTTCCTGGCCTTT
TGCTGGCCTTTTGCTCACATGTTCTTTCCTGCGTTATCCCCTGATTCTGTGGATAACCGTATTACCGCCT
TTGAGTGAGCTGATACCGCTCGCCGCAGCCGAACGACCGAGCGCAGCGAGTCAGTGAGCGAGGAAGCGGA
AGAGCGCCCAATACGCAAACCGCCTCTCCCCGCGCGTTGGCCGATTCATTAATGCAGCAAGCTCATGGCT
GACTAATTTTTTTTATTTATGCAGAGGCCGAGGCCGCCTCGGCCTCTGAGCTATTCCAGAAGTAGTGAGG
AGGCTTTTTTGGAGGCCTAGGCTTTTGCAAAAAGCTCCCCGTGGCACGACAGGTTTCCCGACTGGAAAGC
GGGCAGTGAGCGCAACGCAATTAATGTGAGTTAGCTCACTCATTAGGCACCCCAGGCTTTACACTTTATG
CTTCCGGCTCGTATGTTGTGTGGAATTGTGAGCGGATAACAATTTCACACAGGAAACAGCTATGACATGA
TTACGAATTTCACAAATAAAGCATTTTTTTCACTGCATTCTAGTTGTGGTTTGTCCAAACTCATCAATGT
ATCTTATCATGTCTGGATCAACTGGATAACTCAAGCTAACCAAAATCATCCCAAACTTCCCACCCCATAC
CCTATTACCACTGCCAATTACCTGTGGTTTCATTTACTCTAAACCTGTGATTCCTCTGAATTATTTTCAT
TTTAAAGAAATTGTATTTGTTAAATATGTACTACAAACTTAGTAGTTGGAAGGGCTAATTCACTCCCAAA
GAAGACAAGATATCCTTGATCTGTGGATCTACCACACACAAGGCTACTTCCCTGATTAGCAGAACTACAC
ACCAGGGCCAGGGGTCAGATATCCACTGACCTTTGGATGGTGCTACAAGCTAGTACCAGTTGAGCCAGAT
AAGGTAGAAGAGGCCAATAAAGGAGAGAACACCAGCTTGTTACACCCTGTGAGCCTGCATGGGATGGATG
ACCCGGAGAGAGAAGTGTTAGAGTGGAGGTTTGACAGCCGCCTAGCATTTCATCACGTGGCCCGAGAGCT
GCATCCGGAGTACTTCAAGAACTGCTGATATCGAGCTTGCTACAAGGGACTTTCCGCTGGGGACTTTCCA
GGGAGGCGTGGCCTGGGCGGGACTGGGGAGTGGCGAGCCCTCAGATCCTGCATATAAGCAGCTGCTTTTT
GCCTGTACTGGGTCTCTCTGGTTAGACCAGATCTGAGCCTGGGAGCTCTCTGGCTAACTAGGGAACCCAC
TGCTTAAGCCTCAATAAAGCTTGCCTTGAGTGCTTCAAGTAGTGTGTGCCCGTCTGTTGTGTGACTCTGG
TAACTAGAGATCCCTCAGACCCTTTTAGTCAGTGTGGAAAATCTCTAGCAGTGGCGCCCGAACAGGGACT
TGAAAGCGAAAGGGAAACCAGAGGAGCTCTCTCGACGCAGGACTCGGCTTGCTGAAGCGCGCACGGCAAG
AGGCGAGGGGCGGCGACTGCAGAGTACGCCAAAAATTTTGACTAGCGGAGGCTAGAAGGAGAGAGATGGG
TGCGAGAGCGTCAGTATTAAGCGGGGGAGAATTAGATCGCGATGGGAAAAAATTCGGTTAAGGCCAGGGG
GAAAGAAAAAATATAAATTAAAACATATAGTATGGGCAAGCAGGGAGCTAGAACGATTCGCAGTTAATCC
TGGCCTGTTAGAAACATCAGAAGGCTGTAGACAAATACTGGGACAGCTACAACCATCCCTTCAGACAGGA
TCAGAAGAACTTAGATCATTATATAATACAGTAGCAACCCTCTATTGTGTGCATCAAAGGATAGAGATAA
AAGACACCAAGGAAGCTTTAGACAAGATAGAGGAAGAGCAAAACAAAAGTAAGACCACCGCACAGCAAGC
GGCCGGCCGCTGATCTTCAGACCTGGAGGAGGAGATATGAGGGACAATTGGAGAAGTGAATTATATAAAT
ATAAAGTAGTAAAAATTGAACCATTAGGAGTAGCACCCACCAAGGCAAAGAGAAGAGTGGTGCAGAGAGA
AAAAAGAGCAGTGGGAATAGGAGCTTTGTTCCTTGGGTTCTTGGGAGCAGCAGGAAGCACTATGGGCGCA
GCGTCAATGACGCTGACGGTACAGGCCAGACAATTATTGTCTGGTATAGTGCAGCAGCAGAACAATTTGC
TGAGGGCTATTGAGGCGCAACAGCATCTGTTGCAACTCACAGTCTGGGGCATCAAGCAGCTCCAGGCAAG
AATCCTGGCTGTGGAAAGATACCTAAAGGATCAACAGCTCCTGGGGATTTGGGGTTGCTCTGGAAAACTC
ATTTGCACCACTGCTGTGCCTTGGAATGCTAGTTGGAGTAATAAATCTCTGGAACAGATTTGGAATCACA
CGACCTGGATGGAGTGGGACAGAGAAATTAACAATTACACAAGCTTAATACACTCCTTAATTGAAGAATC
GCAAAACCAGCAAGAAAAGAATGAACAAGAATTATTGGAATTAGATAAATGGGCAAGTTTGTGGAATTGG
TTTAACATAACAAATTGGCTGTGGTATATAAAATTATTCATAATGATAGTAGGAGGCTTGGTAGGTTTAA
GAATAGTTTTTGCTGTACTTTCTATAGTGAATAGAGTTAGGCAGGGATATTCACCATTATCGTTTCAGAC
CCACCTCCCAACCCCGAGGGGACCCGACAGGCCCGAAGGAATAGAAGAAGAAGGTGGAGAGAGAGACAGA
GACAGATCCATTCGATTAGTGAACGGATCTCGACGGTATCGCCGAATTCTCAACAATAGGCAGTATTCAT
CCACAATTTTAAAAGAAAAGGGGGGATTGGGGGGTACAGTGCAGGGGAAAGAATAGTAGACATAATAGCA
ACAGACATACAAACTAAAGAATTACAAAAACAAATTACAAAAATTCAAAATTTTCGGGTTTATTACTCGG
ACAGCAGAGATCCAGTTTGGACTAGTGGAGTTCCGCGTTACATAACTTACGCAAAATGGCCCGCCTGGCT
GACCGCCCAACGACCCCCGCCCATTGACGTCAATAATGACCAATGTTCCCATAGTAACGCCAATAGGGAC
TTTCCATTGACGTCAATGGGTGGAGTATTTACGCAAAACTGCCCACTTGGCAGTACATCAAGTGTATCAT
TTGCCAACAACGCCCCCTATTGACGTCAATGACGCAAAATGGCCCGCCTGGCATTATGCCCAGTACATGA
CCTTATGGGACTTTCCTACTTGGCAGTACATCTACGTATTAGTCATCGCTATTACCATGGTGATGCGGTT
TTGGCAGTACATCAATGGGCGTGGATAGCGGTTTGACTCACGGGGATTTCCAAGTCTCCACCCCATTGAC
GTCAATGGGAGTTTGTTTTGGCACCAAAATCAACGGGACTTTCCAAAATGTCGTAACAACTCCGCCCCAT
TGACGCAAATGGGCGGTAGGCGTGTACGGTGGGAGGTCTATATAAGCAGAGCTCGTTTAGTGAACCGTCA
GATCGCCTGGAGACGCCATCCACGCTGTTTTGACCTCCATTCAAGACACCGGCGGCCTTAATTAATGATC
AGGCCATGGCCACTGTTACCTATCCTTCATCTGAGCCTACGACCTTGGACCCTGGGAACGCATCCTCGAC
CTGGCCCCTGGATACCACCCTGGGGAACACATCCGCTGGCGCTAGCCTGACAGGCCTGGCTGTCAGTGGC
ATCTTGATCTCTCTGGTGTACCTGGTGGTGTGCGTGGTGGGTTTGCTGGGCAACTCGCTGGTGATCTACG
TGGTCCTGCGGCACACGTCCAGCCCATCAGTGACCAGTGTCTATATCCTCAACCTGGCTCTGGCTGATGA
GCTCTTCATGCTAGGGCTACCCTTCCTGGCTGCTCAGAACGCCCTGTCCTACTGGCCCTTCGGATCTCTC
ATGTGCCGTCTGGTCATGGCCGTGGATGGCATCAACCAGTTCACCAGCATCTTCTGCCTCACCGTCATGA
GTGTGGACCGCTATCTGGCTGTGGTGCACCCCACACGCTCAGCCCGCTGGCGCACGGCACCAGTGGCTCG
CACGGTCAGTGCAGCTGTCTGGGTGGCCTCGGCTGTGGTGGTGCTGCCTGTGGTTGTGTTCTCAGGAGTG
CCCCGGGGCATGAGCACGTGCCACATGCAGTGGCCAGAGCCAGCGGCTGCCTGGCGAACAGCCTTCATCA
TCTACACGGCCGCACTGGGCTTCTTTGGGCCCCTGCTGGTCATCTGCTTGTGCTACTTGCTCATTGTGGT
AAAGGTGCGGTCGACCACCCGGCGGGTGCGGGCGCCCTCGTGTCAGTGGGTACAGGCACCCGCATGCCAG
CGGCGACGCCGCTCTGAGCGCAGGGTCACACGCATGGTGGTGGCCGTGGTGGCACTCTTCGTCCTCTGCT
GGATGCCTTTCTATCTGCTCAACATCGTCAATGTGGTGTGCCCGCTGCCGGAGGAGCCCGCCTTCTTCGG
CCTCTACTTCCTGGTGGTGGCGCTGCCCTACGCCAACAGCTGCGCAAACCCCATCCTCTACGGCTTCCTC
TCCTACCGCTTCAAGCAGGGCTTTCGCAGGATCCTGCTAAGACCATCACGTCGCATTCGGAGCCAGGAGC
CAGGGTCGGGACCTCCAGAGAAGACTGAAGAGGAGGAGGATGAAGAAGAAGAAGAGAGAAGGGAAGAGGA
GGAGCGGAGGATGCAGAGAGGGCAGGAGATGAACGGGAGGCTCAGTCAGATCGCACAGGCTGGCACTAGT
GGACAACAGCCACGGCCCTGCACAGGGACTGCTAAGGAGCAGCAGCTTCTGCCCCAGGAGGCCACAGCTG
GGGACAAGGCCAGCACACTGAGCCATCTGGCCACCATGGACTACAAAGACCATGACGGTGATTATAAAGA
TCATGACATCGATTACAAGGATGACGATGACAAGGCAGATCTCAATGGTGGTGGTGGTGGGTCGACCATG
CAGATCTTCGTGAAGACCCTGACTGGTAAGACCATCACTCTCGAAGTGGAGCCGAGTGACACCATTGAGA
ATGTCAAGGCAAAGATCCAAGACAAGGAAGGCATCCCTCCTGACCAGCAGAGGTTGATCTTTGCTGGGAA
ACAGCTGGAAGATGGACGCACCCTGTCTGACTACAACATCCAGAAAGAGTCCACCCTGCACCTGGTCCTC
CGTCTCAGAGGTGGTTGAGCTTAGTAAGTAAGATCCGCCCCTCTCCCTCCCCCCCCCTAACGTTACTGGC
CGAAGCCGCTTGGAATAAGGCCGGTGTGCGTTTGTCTATATGTTATTTTCCACCATATTGCCGTCTTTTG
GCAATGTGAGGGCCCGGAAACCTGGCCCTGTCTTCTTGACGAGCATTCCTAGGGGTCTTTCCCCTCTCGC
CAAAGGAATGCAAGGTCTGTTGAATGTCGTGAAGGAAGCAGTTCCTCTGGAAGCTTCTTGAAGACAAACA
ACGTCTGTAGCGACCCTTTGCAGGCAGCGGAACCCCCCACCTGGCGACAGGTGCCTCTGCGGCCAAAAGC
CACGTGTATAAGATACACCTGCAAAGGCGGCACAACCCCAGTGCCACGTTGTGAGTTGGATAGTTGTGGA
AAGAGTCAAATGGCTCTCCTCAAGCGTATTCAACAAGGGGCTGAAGGATGCCCAGAAGGTACCCCATTGT
ATGGGATCTGATCTGGGGCCTCGGTACACATGCTTTACATGTGTTTAGTCGAGGTTAAAAAAACGTCTAG
GCCCCCCGAACCACGGGGACGTGGTTTTCCTTTGAAAAACACGATGATAATATGGCCACAACCATGGCCA
AGCCTTTGTCTCAAGAAGAATCCACCCTCATTGAAAGAGCAACGGCTACAATCAACAGCATCCCCATCTC
TGAAGACTACAGCGTCGCCAGCGCAGCTCTCTCTAGCGACGGCCGCATCTTCACTGGTGTCAATGTATAT
CATTTTACTGGGGGACCTTGTGCAGAACTCGTGGTGCTGGGCACTGCTGCTGCTGCGGCAGCTGGCAACC
TGACTTGTATCGTCGCGATCGGAAATGAGAACAGGGGCATCTTGAGCCCCTGCGGACGGTGCCGACAGGT
GCTTCTCGATCTGCATCCTGGGATCAAAGCCATAGTGAAGGACAGTGATGGACAGCCGACGGCAGTTGGG
ATTCGTGAATTGCTGCCCTCTGGTTATGTGTGGGAGGGCTAACTCGAGAGATCCTAATCAACCTCTGG
